Addgene plasmid #206448: pAc5.1-λN-HA-CAF1 isoform A (HK101)
Purpose: CAF1 expression in Schneider cells for imaging
Depositing lab: Mandy Jeske. Depositing organization: Universitaet Heidelberg. Publication: ReLo is a simple and rapid colocalization assay to identify and characterize direct protein-protein interactions. Salgania HK, Metz J, Jeske M. Nat Commun. 2024 Apr 3;15(1):2875. doi: 10.1038/s41467-024-47233-4. PubMed 38570497.
Backbone
  Vector backbone: T8-pAC5.1 lambda N HA EcoRV
  Vector type: Insect Expression
Growth in bacteria
  Bacterial resistance: Ampicillin, 100 μg/mL
  Growth temperature: 37°C
  Growth strain: DH5alpha
  Copy number: High Copy
Gene/Insert
  Gene/Insert name: CAF1
  Species: D. melanogaster (fly)
  Entrez Gene: Pop2 (a.k.a. Dmel_CG5684, CAF1, CG5684, CNOT7, Caf1, Dmel\CG5684, POP2, pop2)
  Tag / fusion protein: lambda N HA (N terminal on insert)
  Cloning method: Restriction Enzyme; 5′ cloning site Unknown (unknown if destroyed)
Terms and licenses: Academic/Nonprofit Terms; Industry Terms: Not Available to Industry
Depositor comments: Please visit https://www.biorxiv.org/content/10.1101/2022.03.04.482790v2 for bioRxiv preprint.
How to cite: pAc5.1-λN-HA-CAF1 isoform A (HK101) was a gift from Mandy Jeske (Addgene plasmid # 206448 ; http://n2t.net/addgene:206448 ; RRID:Addgene_206448)
