[The description below was written by a language model from this plasmid's Addgene catalogue record and pLannotate feature annotations shown in this document.]
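Description:
pAc5.1-λN-HA-CAF1 isoform A (HK101) is an insect expression plasmid of about 6.4 kb, built on a pAc5.1-derived backbone that already carries a λN-HA tag cassette. It is intended for transfection into Drosophila Schneider cells. In bacteria it is maintained as a high-copy plasmid through a ColE1/pUC-type origin and selected with ampicillin via the β-lactamase gene and its native promoter. A fragment annotated as part of a tetracycline resistance gene is also detected, but it is only a backbone remnant rather than a functional marker. No selectable marker for insect cells is annotated.

Expression is driven by the Drosophila actin 5C (Ac5) promoter, a strong constitutive promoter in fly cell lines, and transcripts are terminated by an SV40 polyadenylation signal. The open reading frame begins with a short peptide from the bacteriophage lambda N antitermination protein, followed by an HA epitope. The annotation tool matches this to a fragment of a 3xHA element, which is consistent with a single HA copy. These tags are fused to the N-terminus of Drosophila melanogaster CAF1 isoform A, the product of the Pop2 gene. The software labels the insert by homology to human CNOT7, the deadenylase subunit of the CCR4-NOT complex. The λN peptide is commonly used to tether proteins to boxB-containing RNAs. A V5 tag from the backbone lies downstream of the insert, but the record does not state whether it is translated in frame with CAF1.

The stated purpose is CAF1 expression in Schneider cells for imaging, in connection with a colocalization assay for identifying and characterizing direct protein-protein interactions.
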