Features (pLannotate 1.2.2; 11 found; start..end, strand, type, name):
     16..81      +  CDS            N (fragment): REGN_LAMBD - Experimental evidence at protein level: Swiss-Prot protein existence level 1. Plays a role as a transcriptional antitermination factor that allows the virus to initiate its lytic phase. Activates expression of the delayed viral early genes by modifying host RNA polymerase (RNAP) into a form that is resistant to termination signals. This antitermination function requires the host NusA protein which serves to stabilize the interaction between antitermination protein N and host RNA polymerase. From Escherichia phage lambda (Bacteriophage lambda).
    106..132     +  CDS            3xHA (fragment): three tandem HA epitope tags
    235..1008    +  CDS            CNOT7 (fragment): CNOT7_HUMAN - Also known as CAF1. Experimental evidence at protein level: Swiss-Prot protein existence level 1. Has 3'-5' poly(A) exoribonuclease activity for synthetic poly(A) RNA substrate. Its function seems to be partially redundant with that of CNOT8. Catalytic component of the CCR4-NOT complex which is one of the major cellular mRNA deadenylases and is linked to various cellular processes including bulk mRNA degradation, miRNA-mediated repression, translational repression during translational initiation and general transcription regulation. During miRNA-mediated repression the complex se
   1096..1137    +  CDS            V5 tag: epitope tag from simian virus 5
   1237..1371    -  polyA_signal   SV40 poly(A) signal: SV40 polyadenylation signal
   1394..1478    -  CDS            large T antigen (fragment): large T antigen from SV40 (simian virus 40)
   1479..1926    +  CDS            TcR (fragment): tetracycline efflux protein; tet; confers resistance to tetracycline
   1972..2560    -  rep_origin     ori: high-copy-number ColE1/pMB1/pBR322/pUC origin of replication
   2731..3591    -  CDS            AmpR: β-lactamase; bla; confers resistance to ampicillin, carbenicillin, and related antibiotics
   3592..3696    -  promoter       AmpR promoter: bla
   3846..6355    +  promoter       Ac5 promoter: Drosophila melanogaster actin 5C promoter
>Addgene plasmid #206448 | pAc5.1-λN-HA-CAF1 isoform A (HK101) | addgene full sequence | sequence record 407163 | Addgene NGS Result
GATCGGGGTACCAACATGGACGCACAAACACGACGACGTGAGCGTCGCGCTGAGAAACAAGCTCAATGGA
AAGCTGCAAACGGTGGATCTCCTCCACATATGGCTTACCCATACGATGTTCCAGATTACGCTCCTCCAAG
CTTGAATTCTGCAGATATGAAATGGACAATGCCCTCGGCCATCAGTGGCGCGCCACATGCCCACATACCC
AGCAACGAGGAGTGCGGCATCCGCGATGTGTGGAAGCAAAACCTGGAGGAGGAGTTCCGCACCATACGGA
AAGTGGTGCAGAAGTACCACTATGTGGCCATGGACACCGAGTTTCCAGGCGTGGTAGCACGTCCAGTCGG
CGAGTTCCGCTCCACGGCGGACTATCATTACCAGCTGCTGCGCTGTAATGTCGATCTGCTGCGGATTATC
CAATTGGGCCTTACCTTCATGGACGACGATGGAAAGACACCACCCGGCTACTCCACCTGGCAGTTCAACT
TCAAGTTTAACCTGAGCGAGGACATGTATGCGCAGGACTCGATCGATCTGCTGCAGAACTCCGGAATTCA
GTTCAAGAAGCACGAGGAGGATGGCATCGATCCCATCGACTTCGCCGAACTGCTGATGAGCTCTGGCATC
GTGCTGGTGGAAAACATCAAGTGGCTGTGCTTCCACTCCGGCTACGATTTTGGCTACCTTCTAAAGCTGC
TCACCGATCAGAACCTGCCCCCGGACGAATCTGAATTTTTCGATCTGCTGCACATCTACTTTCCCAACAT
CTTCGACATCAAGTATCTGATGAAGTCGTGCAAGAACCTGAAAGGCGGCCTGCAGGAGGTTGCCGATCAG
CTGGAACTGCGGCGCGTGGGCCCCCAGCATCAGGCCGGCTCGGATGCTCTGCTGACGGGCATGGCCTTCT
TCAAAATGCGTGAGATGTTCTTCGAGGACAACATCGACCATGCGAAGTACTCCGGACACCTGTACGGCCT
GGGTACCTCCTTCATCGTCAATGGCACCAACTTCCACGACAGCAACGGTGAGACGAACAGCGCTTCAATC
CAGCACAGTGGCGGCCGCTCGAGTCTAGAGGGCCCGCGGTTCGAAGGTAAGCCTATCCCTAACCCTCTCC
TCGGTCTCGATTCTACGCGTACCGGTCATCATCACCATCACCATTGAGTTTAAACCCGCTGATCAGCCTC
GACTGTGCCTTCTAAGGCCTGAGCTCGCTGATCAGCCTCGATCGAGGATCCAGACATGATAAGATACATT
GATGAGTTTGGACAAACCACAACTAGAATGCAGTGAAAAAAATGCTTTATTTGTGAAATTTGTGATGCTA
TTGCTTTATTTGTAACCATTATAAGCTGCAATAAACAAGTTAACAACAACAATTGCATTCATTTTATGTT
TCAGGTTCAGGGGGAGGTGTGGGAGGTTTTTTAAAGCAAGTAAAACCTCTACAAATGTGGTATGGCTGAT
TATGATCAGTCGACCGATGCCCTTGAGAGCCTTCAACCCAGTCAGCTCCTTCCGGTGGGCGCGGGGCATG
ACTATCGTCGCCGCACTTATGACTGTCTTCTTTATCATGCAACTCGTAGGACAGGTGCCGGCAGCGCTCT
GGGTCATTTTCGGCGAGGACCGCTTTCGCTGGAGCGCGACGATGATCGGCCTGTCGCTTGCGGTATTCGG
AATCTTGCACGCCCTCGCTCAAGCCTTCGTCACTGGTCCCGCCACCAAACGTTTCGGCGAGAAGCAGGCC
ATTATCGCCGGCATGGCGGCCGACGCGCTGGGCTACGTCTTGCTGGCGTTCGCGACGCGAGGCTGGATGG
CCTTCCCCATTATGATTCTTCTCGCTTCCGGCGGCATCGGGATGCCCGCGTTGCAGGCCATGCTGTCCAG
GCAGGTAGATGACGACCATCAGGGACAGCTTCAAGGCCAGCAAAAGGCCAGGAACCGTAAAAAGGCCGCG
TTGCTGGCGTTTTTCCATAGGCTCCGCCCCCCTGACGAGCATCACAAAAATCGACGCTCAAGTCAGAGGT
GGCGAAACCCGACAGGACTATAAAGATACCAGGCGTTTCCCCCTGGAAGCTCCCTCGTGCGCTCTCCTGT
TCCGACCCTGCCGCTTACCGGATACCTGTCCGCCTTTCTCCCTTCGGGAAGCGTGGCGCTTTCTCATAGC
TCACGCTGTAGGTATCTCAGTTCGGTGTAGGTCGTTCGCTCCAAGCTGGGCTGTGTGCACGAACCCCCCG
TTCAGCCCGACCGCTGCGCCTTATCCGGTAACTATCGTCTTGAGTCCAACCCGGTAAGACACGACTTATC
GCCACTGGCAGCAGCCACTGGTAACAGGATTAGCAGAGCGAGGTATGTAGGCGGTGCTACAGAGTTCTTG
AAGTGGTGGCCTAACTACGGCTACACTAGAAGGACAGTATTTGGTATCTGCGCTCTGCTGAAGCCAGTTA
CCTTCGGAAAAAGAGTTGGTAGCTCTTGATCCGGCAAACAAACCACCGCTGGTAGCGGTGGTTTTTTTGT
TTGCAAGCAGCAGATTACGCGCAGAAAAAAAGGATCTCAAGAAGATCCTTTGATCTTTTCTACGGGGTCT
GACGCTCAGTGGAACGAAAACTCACGTTAAGGGATTTTGGTCATGAGATTATCAAAAAGGATCTTCACCT
AGATCCTTTTAAATTAAAAATGAAGTTTTAAATCAATCTAAAGTATATATGAGTAAACTTGGTCTGACAG
TTACCAATGCTTAATCAGTGAGGCACCTATCTCAGCGATCTGTCTATTTCGTTCATCCATAGTTGCCTGA
CTCCCCGTCGTGTAGATAACTACGATACGGGAGGGCTTACCATCTGGCCCCAGTGCTGCAATGATACCGC
GAGACCCACGCTCACCGGCTCCAGATTTATCAGCAATAAACCAGCCAGCCGGAAGGGCCGAGCGCAGAAG
TGGTCCTGCAACTTTATCCGCCTCCATCCAGTCTATTAATTGTTGCCGGGAAGCTAGAGTAAGTAGTTCG
CCAGTTAATAGTTTGCGCAACGTTGTTGCCATTGCTGCAGGCATCGTGGTGTCACGCTCGTCGTTTGGTA
TGGCTTCATTCAGCTCCGGTTCCCAACGATCAAGGCGAGTTACATGATCCCCCATGTTGTGCAAAAAAGC
GGTTAGCTCCTTCGGTCCTCCGATCGTTGTCAGAAGTAAGTTGGCCGCAGTGTTATCACTCATGGTTATG
GCAGCACTGCATAATTCTCTTACTGTCATGCCATCCGTAAGATGCTTTTCTGTGACTGGTGAGTACTCAA
CCAAGTCATTCTGAGAATAGTGTATGCGGCGACCGAGTTGCTCTTGCCCGGCGTCAACACGGGATAATAC
CGCGCCACATAGCAGAACTTTAAAAGTGCTCATCATTGGAAAACGTTCTTCGGGGCGAAAACTCTCAAGG
ATCTTACCGCTGTTGAGATCCAGTTCGATGTAACCCACTCGTGCACCCAACTGATCTTCAGCATCTTTTA
CTTTCACCAGCGTTTCTGGGTGAGCAAAAACAGGAAGGCAAAATGCCGCAAAAAAGGGAATAAGGGCGAC
ACGGAAATGTTGAATACTCATACTCTTCCTTTTTCAATATTATTGAAGCATTTATCAGGGTTATTGTCTC
ATGAGCGGATACATATTTGAATGTATTTAGAAAAATAAACAAATAGGGGTTCCGCGCACATTTCCCCGAA
AAGTGCCACCTGACGTCTAAGAAACCATTATTATCATGACATTAACCTATAAAAATAGGCGTATCACGAG
GCCCTTTCGTCTTCAAGAATTAATTCTATATTCTAAAAACACAAATGATACTTCTAAAAAAAAATCATGA
ATGGCATCAACTCTGAATCAAATCTTTGCAGATGCACCTACTTCTCATTTCCACTGTCACATCATTTTTC
CAGATCTCGCTGCCTGTTATGTGGCCCACAAACCAAGACACGTTTTATGGCCATTAAAGCTGGCTGATCG
TCGCCAAACACCAAATACATAATGAATATGTACACATTCGAGAAAGAAGCGATCAAAGAAGCGTCTTCGG
GCGGAGTAGGAGAATGCGGAGGAGAAGGAGAACGAGCTGATCTAGTATCTCTCCACAATCCAATGCCAAC
TGACCAACTGGCCATATTCGGAGCAATTTGAAGCCAATTTCCATCGCCTGGCGATCGCTCCATTCTTGGC
TATATGTTTTTCACCGTTACCCGGGGCCATTTTCAAAGACTCGTCGGCAAGATAAGATTGTGTCACTCGC
TGTCTCTCTTCATTTGTCGAAGAATGCTGAGGAATTTCGCGATGACGTCGGCGAGTATTTTGAAGAATGA
GAATAATTTGTATTTATACGAAAATCAGTTAGTGGAATTTTCTACAAAAACATGTTATCTATAGATAATT
TTGTTGCAAAATATGTTGACTATGACAAAGATTGTATGTATATACCTTTAATGTATTCTCATTTTCTTAT
GTATTTATAATGGCAATGATGATACTGATGATATTTTAAGATGATGCCAGACCAAAAGGCTTGAATTTCT
GCGTCTTTTGCCGAACGCAGTGCATGTGCAATTGTTGTTTTTTGGAATATTCAATTTTCGGACTGTCCGC
TTTGATTTCAGTTTCTTGGCTTATTCAAAAAGCAAAGTAAAGCCAAAAAAGCGAGATGGCAATACCAAAT
GCGGCAAAACGGTAGTGGAAGGAAAGGGGTGCGGGGCAGCGGAAGGAAGGGTGGGGCGGGGCGTGGCGGG
GTCTGTGGCTGGGCGCGACGTCACCGACGTTGGAGCCACTCCTTTGACCATGTGTGCGTGTGTGTATTAT
TCGTGTCTCGCCACTCGCCGGTTGTTTTTTTCTTTTTATGCTGCGCTCTCTCTAGCGCCATCTCGCTTAC
GCATGCTCAACGCACCGCATGTTGCCGTTTCCTTTTATGCGTCATTTTGGCTCGAAATAGGCAATTATTT
AAACAAAGATTAGTCAACGAAAACGCTAAAATAAATAAGTCTACAATATGGTTACTTATTGCCATGTGTG
TGCAGCCAACGATAGCAACAAAAGCAACAACACAGGTGGCTTTCCCTCTTTCACTTTTTGTTTGCAAGCC
GCGTGCGAGCAAGACGGCACGACCGGCAAACGCAATTACGCTGACAAAGAGCAGACGAAGTTTTGGCGAA
AAACATCAAGGCGCCTGATACGAATGCATTTGCAATAACAATTGCGATATTTAATATTGTTTATGAAGCT
GTTTGACTTCAAAACACACAAAAAAAAAAATAAAACAAATTATTTGAAAGAGAATTAGGAATCGGACGCT
TATCGTTAGGGTAACAACAAGAAATGCTTACTGAGTCACAGCCTCTGGAAAACTGCCGCAAGCCAGAGAG
AGAGAGAAAAAGAGGGAGAGCAGCTTAGACCGCATGTGCTTGTGTGTGAGGCGTCTCTCTCTTCGTCTCT
GTTGCGCAAACGCATAGACTGCACTGAAAAAATCGATTACCTATTTTTTATGAATGAATATTTGCACTAT
TACTATTCAAAACTATTAAGATAGCAATCACATTCAATAGCCAAATACTATACCACCTGAGCGATGCAAC
GAAATGATCAATTTGAGCAAAAATGCTGCATATTTAGGACGGCATCATTATAGAAATGCTTCTTGCTGTG
TACTTTTCTCTCGTCTGGCAGCTGTTTCGCCGTTATTGTTAAAACCGGCTTAAGTTAGGTGTGTTTTCTA
CGACTAGTGAATGCCCTACTAGAAGATGTGTGTTGCACAAAATGTCCCTGGAATAACCAATTTGAAGTGC
AGATAGCAGTAAACGTAAGCTAATATGAATATTATTTAACTGTAATGTTTTAATATCGCTGGACATTACT
AATAAACCCACTATAAACACATGTACATATGTATGTTTTGGCATACAATGAGTAGTTGGGGAAAAAATGT
GTAAAAGCACCGTGACCATCACAGCATAAAGATAACCAGCTGAAGTATCGAATATGAGTAACCCCCAAAT
TGAATCACATGCCGCAACTGATAGGACCCATGGAAGTACACTCTTCATGGCGATATACAAGACACACACA
AGCACGAACACCCAGTTGCGGAGGAAATTCTCCGTAAATGAAAACCCAATCGGCGAACAATTCATACCCA
TATATGGTAAAAGTTTTGAACGCGACTTGAGAGCGGAGAGCATTGCGGCTGATAAGGTTTTAGCGCTAAG
CGGGCTTTATAAAACGGGCTGCGGGACCAGTTTTCATATCACTACCGTTTGAGTTCTTGTGCTGTGTGGA
TACTCCTCCCGACACAAAGCCGCTCCATCAGCCAGCAGTCGTCTAATCCAGAGACCCCG
