>Addgene plasmid #206448 | pAc5.1-λN-HA-CAF1 isoform A (HK101) | depositor partial sequence | sequence record 401714 | Dm Caf1 isoA
ATGAAATGGACAATGCCCTCGGCCATCAGTGGCGCGCCACATGCCCACATACCCAGCAACGAGGAGTGCG
GCATCCGCGATGTGTGGAAGCAAAACCTGGAGGAGGAGTTCCGCACCATACGGAAAGTGGTGCAGAAGTA
CCACTATGTGGCCATGGACACCGAGTTTCCAGGCGTGGTAGCACGTCCAGTCGGCGAGTTCCGCTCCACG
GCGGACTATCATTACCAGCTGCTGCGCTGTAATGTCGATCTGCTGCGGATTATCCAATTGGGCCTTACCT
TCATGGACGACGATGGAAAGACACCACCCGGCTACTCCACCTGGCAGTTCAACTTCAAGTTTAACCTGAG
CGAGGACATGTATGCGCAGGACTCGATCGATCTGCTGCAGAACTCCGGAATTCAGTTCAAGAAGCACGAG
GAGGATGGCATCGATCCCATCGACTTCGCCGAACTGCTGATGAGCTCTGGCATCGTGCTGGTGGAAAACA
TCAAGTGGCTGTGCTTCCACTCCGGCTACGATTTTGGCTACCTTCTAAAGCTGCTCACCGATCAGAACCT
GCCCCCGGACGAATCTGAATTTTTCGATCTGCTGCACATCTACTTTCCCAACATCTTCGACATCAAGTAT
CTGATGAAGTCGTGCAAGAACCTGAAAGGCGGCCTGCAGGAGGTTGCCGATCAGCTGGAACTGCGGCGCG
TGGGCCCCCAGCATCAGGCCGGCTCGGATGCTCTGCTGACGGGCATGGCCTTCTTCAAAATGCGTGAGAT
GTTCTTCGAGGACAACATCGACCATGCGAAGTACTCCGGACACCTGTACGGCCTGGGTACCTCCTTCATC
GTCAATGGCACCAACTTCCACGACAGCAACGGTGAGACGAACAGCGCTTCA
